>Addgene plasmid #50528 | pmyr GFP | depositor partial sequence | sequence record 75460 | insert only
ATGGTGAGCAAGGGCGAGGAGCTGTTCACCGGGGTGGTGCCCATCCTGGTCGAGCTGGACGGCGACGTAA
ACGGCCACAAGTTCAGCGTGTCCGGCGAGGGCGAGGGCGATGCCACCTACGGCAAGCTGACCCTGAAGTT
CATCTGCACCACCGGCAAGCTGCCCGTGCCCTGGCCCACCCTCGTGACCACCTTCGCTTACGGCCTGCAG
TGCTTCGCCCGCTACCCCGACCACATGAAGCAGCACGACTTCTTCAAGTCCGCCATGCCCGAAGGCTACG
TCCAGGAGCGCACCATCTTCTTCAAGGACGACGGCAACTACAAGACCCGCGCCGAGGTGAAGTTCGAGGG
CGACACCCTGGTGAACCGCATCGAGCTGAAGGGCATCGACTTCAAGGAGGACGGCAACATCCTGGGGCAC
AAGCTGGAGTACAACTACAACAGCCACAACGTCTATATCATGGCCGACAAGCAGAAGAACGGCATCAAGG
TGAACTTCAAGATCCGCCACAACATCGAGGACGGCAGCGTGCAGCTCGCCGACCACTACCAGCAGAACAC
CCCCATCGGCGACGGCCCCGTGCTGCTGCCCGACAACCACTACCTGAGCACCCAGTCCGCCCTGAGCAAA
GACCCCAACGAGAAGCGCGATCACATGGTCCTGCTGGAGTTCGTGACCGCCGCCGGGATCACTCTCGGCA
TGGACGAGCTGTACAAGGGAGGCGGATCCAAGCTTGAATTCTAG
