>Addgene plasmid #50528 | pmyr GFP | addgene partial sequence | sequence record 78307 | EGFP-N 5'-CGTCGCCGTCCAGCTCGACCAG-3'
CCCTTGCTCACCATGCGCTGGCTGGGGTCCCTTAGGCTTGCTCTTGCTGCTCCCCATGGTGGCGGCTGAA
TCGATAGAACCGAGGTGCAGTTGGACCTGGGAGTGGACACCTGTGGAGAGAAAGGCAAAGTGGATGTTAT
TCTATAGTGTCACCTAAATCGTATGTGTATGATACATAAGGTTATGTATTAATTGTAGCCGCGTTCTAAC
GAAGCCAAGGGGGTGGGCCTATAGACTCTATAGGCGGTACTTACGTCACTCTTGGCACGGGGAATCCGCG
TTCCAATGCACCGTTCCCGGCCGCGGAGGCTGGATCGGTCCCGGTGTCTTCTATGGAGGTCAAAACAGCG
TGGATGGCGTCTCCAGGCGATCTGACGGTTCACTAAACGAGCTCTGCTTATATAGACCTCCCACCGTACA
CGCCTACCGCCCATTTGCGTCAATGGGGCGGAGTTGTTACGACATTTTGGAAAGTCCCGTTGATTTTGGT
GCCAAAACAAACTCCCATTGACGTCAATGGGGTGGAGACTTGGAAATCCCCGTGAGTCAAACCGCTATCC
ACGCCCATTGATGTACTGCCAAAACCGCATCACCATGGTAATAGCGATGACTAATACGTAGATGTACTGC
CAAGTAGGAAAGTCCCATAAGGTCATGTACTGGGCATAATGCCAGGCGGGCCATTTACCGTCATTGACGT
CAATAGGGGGCGTACTTGGCATATGATACACTTGATGTACTGCCAAGTGGGCAGTTTACCGTAAATACTC
CACCCATTGACGTCAATGGAAAGTCCCTATTGGCGTTACTATGGGAACATACGTCATTATTGACGTCAAT
GGGCGGGGGTCGTTGGGCGGTCAGCCAGGCGGGCCATTTACCGTAAGTTATGTAACGCGGAACTCCATAT
ATGGGCTATGAACTAATGACCCCGTAA
