>Addgene plasmid #50528 | pmyr GFP | addgene partial sequence | sequence record 78752 | Sp6 5'-ATTTAGGTGACACTATAG-3'
GGTGTCCACTCCCAGGTCCAACTGCACCTCGGTTCTATCGATTCAGCCGCCACCATGGGGAGCAGCAAGA
GCAAGCCTAAGGACCCCAGCCAGCGCATGGTGAGCAAGGGCGAGGAGCTGTTCACCGGGGTGGTGCCCAT
CCTGGTCGAGCTGGACGGCGACGTAAACGGCCACAAGTTCAGCGTGTCCGGCGAGGGCGAGGGCGATGCC
ACCTACGGCAAGCTGACCCTGAAGTTCATCTGCACCACCGGCAAGCTGCCCGTGCCCTGGCCCACCCTCG
TGACCACCTTCGCCTACGGCCTGCAGTGCTTCGCCCGCTACCCCGACCACATGAAGCAGCACGACTTCTT
CAAGTCCGCCATGCCCGAAGGCTACGTCCAGGAGCGCACCATCTTCTTCAAGGACGACGGCAACTACAAG
ACCCGCGCCGAGGTGAAGTTCGAGGGCGACACCCTGGTGAACCGCATCGAGCTGAAGGGCATCGACTTCA
AGGAGGACGGCAACATCCTGGGGCACAAGCTGGAGTACAACTACAACAGCCACAACGTCTATATCATGGC
CGACAAGCAGAAGAACGGCATCAAGGTGAACTTCAAGATCCGCCACAACATCGAGGACGGCAGCGTGCAG
CTCGCCGACCACTACCAGCAGAACACCCCCATCGGCGACGGCCCCGTGCTGCTGCCCGACAACCACTACC
TGAGCACCCAGTCCGCCCTGAGCAAAGACCCCAACGAGAAGCGCGATCACATGGTCCTGCTGGAGTTCGT
GACCGCCGCCGGGATCACTCTCGGCATGGACGAGCTGTACAAGGGAGGC
