[The description below was written by a language model from this plasmid's Addgene catalogue record.]
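Description:
pmyr GFP is a mammalian expression plasmid built on a modified version of the pGZ21dXZ backbone, designed to produce a membrane-targeted green fluorescent protein. It is propagated in E. coli under ampicillin selection. The record does not specify the origin of replication or copy number, and it lists no selectable marker for mammalian cells, so it is best regarded as a transient expression construct unless other information is available.

The payload is GFP carrying the Src myristoylation signal at its N terminus, with transcription driven by the CMV promoter, a strong constitutive promoter active in many mammalian cell types. The myristoylation signal is supplied by the backbone, and the insert sits between ClaI and BamHI sites, both of which were preserved during cloning. The Src-derived motif directs co-translational attachment of a myristoyl lipid group to the N-terminal glycine of the protein, which anchors the otherwise soluble GFP to the cytoplasmic face of cellular membranes. In line with this, the depositor notes that the GFP localises to the cell membrane.

The construct is described as a membrane marker, and it is suited to outlining the plasma membrane of transfected cells in fluorescence microscopy, for example to follow cell shape, protrusions and membrane dynamics in live or fixed cells. The record does not state which GFP variant is used, nor the polyadenylation signal or other regulatory elements, and no feature table was provided to confirm the details of the backbone.
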