Addgene plasmid #50528: pmyr GFP
Depositing lab: Kenneth Yamada.
Backbone
  Vector backbone: modified pGZ21dXZ
  Backbone manufacturer: Yamada Lab
  Vector type: Mammalian Expression
Growth in bacteria
  Bacterial resistance: Ampicillin, 100 μg/mL
  Growth temperature: 37°C
  Growth strain: DH5alpha
  Copy number: Unknown
Gene/Insert
  Gene/Insert name: membrane marker (alt name: myristylated GFP)
  Promoter: CMV
  Tag / fusion protein: Src myristylation signal (N terminal on backbone)
  Cloning method: Restriction Enzyme; 5′ cloning site ClaI (not destroyed); 3′ cloning site BamHI (not destroyed)
  Sequencing primers: 5′ pRKKZ FW (TAGAATAACATCCACTTTGCC)
Terms and licenses: Academic/Nonprofit Terms; Industry Terms: Not Available to Industry
Depositor comments: GFP localized to cell membrane
How to cite: pmyr GFP was a gift from Kenneth Yamada (Addgene plasmid # 50528 ; http://n2t.net/addgene:50528 ; RRID:Addgene_50528)
